>Addgene plasmid #104242 | pHH0103 MAGI1 WW domain #1 | addgene full sequence | sequence record 204800 | Addgene NGS Result
TTGACAATTAATCATCGGCTCGTATAATGTGTGGAATTGTGAGCGGATAACAATTTCACACAGGAAACAG
CCAGTCCGTTTAGGTGTTTTCACGAGCACTTCACCAACAAGGACCATAGATTATGAAAATCGAAGAACAC
CATCACCATCACCATTCCAGCGGTAAGCTTATGTCCCCTATACTAGGTTATTGGAAAATTAAGGGCCTTG
TGCAACCCACTCGACTTCTTTTGGAATATCTTGAAGAAAAATATGAAGAGCATTTGTATGAGCGCGATGA
AGGTGATAAATGGCGAAACAAAAAGTTTGAATTGGGTTTGGAGTTTCCCAATCTTCCTTATTATATTGAT
GGTGATGTTAAATTAACACAGTCTATGGCCATCATACGTTATATAGCTGACAAGCACAACATGTTGGGTG
GTTGTCCAAAAGAGCGTGCAGAGATTTCAATGCTTGAAGGAGCGGTTTTGGATATTAGATACGGTGTTTC
GAGAATTGCATATAGTAAAGACTTTGAAACTCTCAAAGTTGATTTTCTTAGCAAGCTACCTGAAATGCTG
AAAATGTTCGAAGATCGTTTATGTCATAAAACATATTTAAATGGTGATCATGTAACCCATCCTGACTTCA
TGTTGTATGACGCTCTTGATGTTGTTTTATACATGGACCCAATGTGCCTGGATGCGTTCCCAAAATTAGT
TTGTTTTAAAAAACGTATTGAAGCTATCCCACAAATTGATAAGTACTTGAAATCCAGCAAGTATATAGCA
TGGCCTTTGCAGGGCTGGCAAGCCACGTTTGGTGGTGGCGACCATCCTCCAAAATCGGATCTGGAAGTTC
TGTTCCAGGGGCCCCTGTCCAGCGGTCTGGTTCCGCGTGGTTCCGGTACCGCGGCCCAGCCGGCCGAAAA
TCTGTACTTCCAAGGTCGTCGTGCCTCTGTGGAGCTCAATCTGGGTCCGCTGCCGGAAAACTGGGAAATG
GCTTACACCGAAAATGGCGAAGTCTACTTTATTGATCACAACACCAAAACGACGAGCTGGCTGGATCCGC
GTTGCCTGAACAAATAGGCGGCCGCATA
[142 nt withheld, positions 1079-1220]
C
[98 nt withheld, positions 1222-1319]
AGTTTGTACTGGTGACGAAACTCAGTGTCTAGCTAGAGTGGC
[149 nt withheld, positions 1362-1510]
TGGTTTCATTGGTGACGTTTCCGGCCTTGCTAATGGTAATGGT
[62 nt withheld, positions 1554-1615]
ACCTTTAATGAATAATTTCCGTCAATATTTACCTTCCCTCCCTCAATCGGTTGAATGTCGCCCTTTTGTC
TTTGGCGCTGGTAAACCATATGAA
[86 nt withheld, positions 1710-1795]
T
[54 nt withheld, positions 1797-1850]
CTAGCGCCGCCCTATACCTTGTCTGCCTCCCCGCGTTGCGTCGCGGTGCATGGAGCCGGGCCACCTCGAC
CTGAATGGAAGCCGGCGGCACCTCGCTAACGGATTCACCACTCCAAGAATTGGAGCCAATCAATTCTTGC
GGAGAACTGTGAATGCGCAAACCAACCCTTGGCAGAACATATCCATCGCGTCCGCCATCTCCAGCAGCCG
CACGCGGCGCATCTCGGGCAGCGTTGGGTCCTGGCCACGGGTGCGCATGATCGTGCTCCTGTCGTTGAGG
ACCCGGCTAGGCTGGCGGGGTTGCCTTACTGGTTAGCAGAATGAATCACCGATACGCGAGCGAACGTGAA
GCGACTGCTGCTGCAAAACGTCTGCGACCTGAGCAACAACATGAATGGTCTTCGGTTTCCGTGTTTCGTA
AAGTCTGGAAACGCGGAAGTCAGCGCCCTGCACCATTATGTTCCGGATCTGCATCGCAGGATGCTGCTGG
CTACCCTGTGGAACACCTACATCTGTATTAACGAAGCGCTGGCATTGACCCTGAGTGATTTTTCTCTGGT
CCCGCCGCATCCATACCGCCAGTTGTTTACCCTCACAACGTTCCAGTAACCGGGCATGTTCATCATCAGT
AACCCGTATCGTGAGCATCCTCTCTCGTTTCATCGGTATCATTACCCCCATGAACAGAAATCCCCCTTAC
ACGGAGGCATCAGTGACCAAACAGGAAAAAACCGCCCTTAACATGGCCCGCTTTATCAGAAGCCAGACAT
TAACGCTTCTGGAGAAACTCAACGAGCTGGACGCGGATGAACAGGCAGACATCTGTGAATCGCTTCACGA
CCACGCTGATGAGCTTTACCGCAGGATCCGCGAAATTGTAAGCGTTAATATTTTGTTAAAATTCGCGTTA
AATTTTTGTTAAATCAGCTCATTTTTTAACCAATAGGCCGAAATCGGCAAAATCCCTTATAAATCAAAAG
AATAGACCGAGATAGGGTTGAGTGTTGTTCCAGTTTGGAACAAGAGTCCACTATTAAAGAACGTGGACTC
CAACGTCAAAGG
[49 nt withheld, positions 2913-2961]
T
[91 nt withheld, positions 2963-3053]
G
[124 nt withheld, positions 3055-3178]
CGCGGATCCTGCCTCGCGCGTTTCGGTGATGACGGTGAAAACCTCTGACACATGCAGCTCCCGGAGACGG
TCACAGCTTGTCTGTAAGCGGATGCCGGGAGCAGACAAGCCCGTCAGGGCGCGTCAGCGGGTGTTGGCGG
GTGTCGGGGCGCAGCCATGACCCAGTCACGTAGCGATAGCGGAGTGTATACTGGCTTAACTATGCGGCAT
CAGAGCAGATTGTACTGAGAGTGCACCATATGCGGTGTGAAATACCGCACAGATGCGTAAGGAGAAAATA
CCGCATCAGGCGCTCTTCCGCTTCCTCGCTCACTGACTCGCTGCGCTCGGTCGTTCGGCTGCGGCGAGCG
GTATCAGCTCACTCAAAGGCGGTAATACGGTTATCCACAGAATCAGGGGATAACGCAGGAAAGAACATGT
GAGCAAAAGGCCAGCAAAAGGCCAGGAACCGTAAAAAGGCCGCGTTGCTGGCGTTTTTCCATAGGCTCCG
CCCCCCTGACGAGCATCACAAAAATCGACGCTCAAGTCAGAGGTGGCGAAACCCGACAGGACTATAAAGA
TACCAGGGTTTCCCCCTGGAAGCTCCCTCGTGCGCTCTCCTGTTCCGACCCTGCCGCTTACCGGATACCT
GTCCGCCTTTCTCCCTTCGGGAAGCGTGGCGCTTTCTCATAGCTCACGCTGTAGGTATCTCAGTTCGGTG
TAGGTCGTTCGCTCCAAGCTGGGCTGTGTGCACGAACCCCCCGTTCAGCCCGACCGCTGCGCCTTATCCG
GTAACTATCGTCTTGAGTCCAACCCGGTAAGACACGACTTATCGCCACTGGCAGCAGCCACTGGTAACAG
GATTAGCAGAGCGAGGTATGTAGGCGGTGCTACAGAGTTCTTGAAGTGGTGGCCTAACTACGGCTACACT
AGAAGGACAGTATTTGGTATCTGCGCTCTGCTGAAGCCAGTTACCTTCGGAAAAAGAGTTGGTAGCTCTT
GATCCGGCAAACAAACCACCGCTGGTAGCGGTGGTTTTTTTGTTTGCAAGCAGCAGATTACGCGCAGAAA
AAAAGGATCTCAAGAAGATCCTTTGATCTTTTCTACGGGGTCTGACGCTCAGTGGAACGAAAACTCACGT
TAAGGGATTTTGGTCATGAGATTATCAAAAAGGATCTTCACCTAGATCCTTTTAAATTAAAAATGAAGTT
TTAAATCAATCTAAAGTATATATGAGTAAACTTGGTCTGACAGTTACCAATGCTTAATCAGTGAGGCACC
TATCTCAGCGATCTGTCTATTTCGTTCATCCATAGTTGCCTGACTCCCCGTCGTGTAGATAACTACGATA
CGGGAGGGCTTACCATCTGGCCCCAGTGCTGCAATGATACCGCGAGACCCACGCTCACCGGCTCCAGATT
TATCAGCAATAAACCAGCCAGCCGGAAGGGCCGAGCGCAGAAGTGGTCCTGCAACTTTATCCGCCTCCAT
CCAGTCTATTAATTGTTGCCGGGAAGCTAGAGTAAGTAGTTCGCCAGTTAATAGTTTGCGCAACGTTGTT
GCCATTGCTGCAGGCATCGTGGTGTCACGCTCGTCGTTTGGTATGGCTTCATTCAGCTCCGGTTCCCAAC
GATCAAGGCGAGTTACATGATCCCCCATGTTGTGCAAAAAAGCGGTTAGCTCCTTCGGTCCTCCGATCGT
TGTCAGAAGTAAGTTGGCCGCAGTGTTATCACTCATGGTTATGGCAGCACTGCATAATTCTCTTACTGTC
ATGCCATCCGTAAGATGCTTTTCTGTGACTGGTGAGTACTCAACCAAGTCATTCTGAGAATAGTGTATGC
GGCGACCGAGTTGCTCTTGCCCGGCGTCAACACGGGATAATACCGCGCCACATAGCAGAACTTTAAAAGT
GCTCATCATTGGAAAACGTTCTTCGGGGCGAAAACTCTCAAGGATCTTACCGCTGTTGAGATCCAGTTCG
ATGTAACCCACTCGTGCACCCAACTGATCTTCAGCATCTTTTACTTTCACCAGCGTTTCTGGGTGAGCAA
AAACAGGAAGGCAAAATGCCGCAAAAAAGGGAATAAGGGCGACACGGAAATGTTGAATACTCATACTCTT
CCTTTTTCAATATTATTGAAGCATTTATCAGGGTTATTGTCTCATGAGCGGATACATATTTGAATGTATT
TAGAAAAATAAACAAATAGGGGTTCCGCGCACATTTCCCCGAAAAGTGCCACCTGACGTCTAAGAAACCA
TTATTATCATGACATTAACCTATAAAAATAGGCGTATCACGAGGCCCTTTCGTCTTCAAGAATTCCCGAC
ACCATCGAATGGTGCAAAACCTTTCGCGGTATGGCATGATAGCGCCCGGAAGAGAGTCAATTCAGGGTGG
TGAATGTGAAACCAGTAACGTTATACGATGTCGCAGAGTATGCCGGTGTCTCTTATCAGACCGTTTCCCG
CGTGGTGAACCAGGCCAGCCACGTTTCTGCGAAAACGCGGGAAAAAGTGGAAGCGGCGATGGCGGAGCTG
AATTACATTCCCAACCGCGTGGCACAACAACTGGCGGGCAAACAGTCGTTGCTGATTGGCGTTGCCACCT
CCAGTCTGGCCCTGCACGCGCCGTCGCAAATTGTCGCGGCGATTAAATCTCGCGCCGATCAACTGGGTGC
CAGCGTGGTGGTGTCGATGGTAGAACGAAGCGGCGTCGAAGCCTGTAAAGCGGCGGTGCACAATCTTCTC
GCGCAACGCGTCAGTGGGCTGATCATTAACTATCCGCTGGATGACCAGGATGCCATTGCTGTGGAAGCTG
CCTGCACTAATGTTCCGGCGTTATTTCTTGATGTCTCTGACCAGACACCCATCAACAGTATTATTTTCTC
CCATGAAGACGGTACGCGACTGGGCGTGGAGCATCTGGTCGCATTGGGTCACCAGCAAATCGCGCTGTTA
GCGGGCCCATTAAGTTCTGTCTCGGCGCGTCTGCGTCTGGCTGGCTGGCATAAATATCTCACTCGCAATC
AAATTCAGCCGATAGCGGAACGGGAAGGCGACTGGAGTGCCATGTCCGGTTTTCAACAAACCATGCAAAT
GCTGAATGAGGGCATCGTTCCCACTGCGATGCTGGTTGCCAACGATCAGATGGCGCTGGGCGCAATGCGC
GCCATTACCGAGTCCGGGCTGCGCGTTGGTGCGGATATCTCGGTAGTGGGATACGACGATACCGAAGACA
GCTCATGTTATATCCCGCCGTTAACCACCATCAAACAGGATTTTCGCCTGCTGGGGCAAACCAGCGTGGA
CCGCTTGCTGCAACTCTCTCAGGGCCAGGCGGTGAAGGGCAATCAGCTGTTGCCCGTCTCACTGGTGAAA
AGAAAAACCACCCTGGCGCCCAATACGCAAACCGCCTCTCCCCGCGCGTTGGCCGATTCATTAATGCAGC
TGGCACGACAGGTTTCCCGACTGGAAAGCGGGCAGTGAGCGCAACGCAATTAATGTAAGTTAGCTCACTC
ATTAGGCACAATTCTCATGTTTGACAGCTTATCATCGACTGCACGGTGCACCAATGCTTCTGGCGTCAGG
CAGCCATCGGAAGCTGTGGTATGGCTGTGCAGGTCGTAAATCACTGCATAATTCGTGTCGCTCAAGGCGC
ACTCCCGTTCTGGATAATGTTTTTTGCGCCGACATCATAACGGTTCTGGCAAATATTCTGAAATGAGCTG
Features (pLannotate 1.2.2; 21 found; start..end, strand, type, name):
      1..29      +  promoter       tac promoter: strong E. coli promoter; hybrid between the trp and lac UV5 promoters
     37..53      +  protein_bind   lac operator: The lac repressor binds to the lac operator to inhibit transcription in E. coli. This inhibition can be relieved by adding lactose or isopropyl-β-D-thiogalactopyranoside (IPTG). lac repressor encoded by lacI
    138..155     +  CDS            6xHis: 6xHis affinity tag
    171..824     +  CDS            GST26_SCHJA: Experimental evidence at protein level: Swiss-Prot protein existence level 1. GST isoenzymes appear to play a central role in the parasite detoxification system. Other functions are also suspected including a role in increasing the solubility of haematin in the parasite gut. From Schistosoma japonicum (Blood fluke).
    948..1052    +  CDS            yki (fragment): YAP1_DROME - Experimental evidence at protein level: Swiss-Prot protein existence level 1. Transcriptional coactivator which is the critical downstream regulatory target in the Hippo/SWH (Sav/Wts/Hpo) signaling pathway that plays a pivotal role in organ size control and tumor suppression by restricting proliferation and promoting apoptosis (PubMed:16096061, PubMed:18313299, PubMed:22615583, PubMed:27462444). The core of this pathway is composed of a kinase cascade wherein Hippo (Hpo), in complex with its regulatory protein Salvador (Sav), phosphorylates and activates Warts (Wts) in complex wit
   1083..1130    +  terminator     fd terminator (sequence withheld): central terminator from bacteriophage fd (Otsuka and Kunisawa, 1982)
   1135..1347    +  CDS            M13 gene III (fragment) (sequence partly withheld): pIII; III; minor coat protein
   1362..1832    +  CDS            M13 gene III (fragment) (sequence partly withheld): pIII; III; minor coat protein
   1854..1924    +  CDS            TcR (fragment): tetracycline efflux protein; tet; confers resistance to tetracycline
   2166..2546    -  CDS            YPB1_ECOLX: Protein predicted: Swiss-Prot protein existence level 4. From Escherichia coli.
   2563..2714    +  CDS            rop (fragment): Rop protein, which maintains plasmids at low copy number; rop
   2750..3178    -  rep_origin     f1 ori (sequence partly withheld): f1 bacteriophage origin of replication; arrow indicates direction of (+) strand synthesis
   3187..3226    +  CDS            rop (fragment): Rop protein, which maintains plasmids at low copy number; rop
   3328..3468    +  misc_feature   bom: basis of mobility region from pBR322
   3654..4241    -  rep_origin     ori: high-copy-number ColE1/pMB1/pBR322/pUC origin of replication
   4412..5272    -  CDS            AmpR: β-lactamase; bla; confers resistance to ampicillin, carbenicillin, and related antibiotics
   5273..5377    -  promoter       AmpR promoter: bla
   5486..5563    +  promoter       lacIq promoter: lacI (mutant); In the lacIq allele, a single base change in the promoter boosts expression of the lacI gene about 10-fold.
   5564..6646    +  CDS            lacI: lac repressor; lacI; The lac repressor binds to the lac operator to inhibit transcription in E. coli. This inhibition can be relieved by adding lactose or isopropyl-β-D-thiogalactopyranoside (IPTG).
   6659..6680    +  protein_bind   CAP binding site: CAP binding activates transcription in the presence of cAMP. E. coli catabolite activator protein
   6699..6716    +  promoter       tet promoter (fragment): E. coli promoter for tetracycline efflux protein gene
