[The description below was written by a language model from this plasmid's Addgene catalogue record and pLannotate feature annotations shown in this document.]
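Description:
pHH0103 MAGI1 WW domain #1 is a 6,888-nt bacterial expression plasmid built on the pHH0103 backbone for producing the first WW domain of human MAGI1 as a GST fusion in E. coli. It replicates from a ColE1/pMB1-type origin and is selected with ampicillin through the β-lactamase gene. The feature table also shows an f1 phage origin, a pBR322 bom site, and fragments of rop, the tetracycline resistance gene and M13 gene III. The gene III pieces lie downstream of an fd terminator. They look like remnants of a phagemid ancestor rather than parts of the expressed product, although the record does not comment on this.

Expression is driven by the hybrid tac promoter with an adjacent lac operator. A plasmid-borne lacI gene under the lacIq promoter supplies repressor, so transcription is held off until induction with IPTG. The reading frame begins with a 6xHis tag (annotated in the sequence but not listed in the catalogue fields), followed by Schistosoma japonicum GST. According to the depositor comments, a linker then follows that contains a motif resembling a TEV protease recognition site. The 183-bp insert, codon optimized for bacteria and cloned between SfiI and NotI, comes next. The annotation software labels this region as a fragment of Drosophila Yorkie (YAP homologue). This most likely reflects similarity among WW domains rather than the insert's actual origin, which the record gives as MAGI1.

The construct provides purifiable, affinity-tagged WW domain protein. Such material would suit binding or ligand-specificity studies of this proline-motif recognition module, but the record states only bacterial expression as the purpose.
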