Addgene plasmid #104242: pHH0103 MAGI1 WW domain #1
Purpose: Bacterial expression of WW domain #1 from MAGI1
Depositing lab: Sachdev Sidhu & Marius Sudol. Depositing organization: National University of Singapore.
Backbone
  Vector backbone: pHH0103
  Vector type: Bacterial Expression
Growth in bacteria
  Bacterial resistance: Ampicillin, 100 μg/mL
  Growth temperature: 37°C
  Growth strain: DH5alpha
  Copy number: Unknown
Gene/Insert
  Gene/Insert name: MAGI1 WW domain #1
  Species: H. sapiens (human)
  Insert size (bp): 183
  Mutation: codon optimized for expression in bacteria
  Entrez Gene: MAGI1 (a.k.a. AIP-3, AIP3, BAIAP1, BAP-1, BAP1, MAGI-1, MAGI-1b, Magi1d, TNRC19, WWP3)
  Promoter: tac
  Tag / fusion protein: GST (N terminal on backbone)
  Cloning method: Restriction Enzyme; 5′ cloning site SfiI (unknown if destroyed); 3′ cloning site NotI (unknown if destroyed)
  Sequencing primers: 5′ pGEX-5'
Terms and licenses: Academic/Nonprofit Terms; Industry Terms: Not Available to Industry
Depositor comments: Amino acid sequence: Linker - ENLYFQGRRASV(gagctc) and WW domain - NLGPLPENWEMAYTENGEVYFIDHNTKTTSWLDPRCLNK
How to cite: pHH0103 MAGI1 WW domain #1 was a gift from Sachdev Sidhu & Marius Sudol (Addgene plasmid # 104242 ; http://n2t.net/addgene:104242 ; RRID:Addgene_104242)
