>Addgene plasmid #104242 | pHH0103 MAGI1 WW domain #1 | depositor partial sequence | sequence record 197394 | WW domain with linker
GGCCCAGCCGGCCGAAAATCTGTACTTCCAAGGTCGTCGTGCCTCTGTGGAGCTCAATCTGGGTCCGCTG
CCGGAAAACTGGGAAATGGCTTACACCGAAAATGGCGAAGTCTACTTTATTGATCACAACACCAAAACGA
CGAGCTGGCTGGATCCGCGTTGCCTGAACAAATAGGCGGCCGC
